>Addgene plasmid #176975 | MOSMO_pcDNA6.2/EmGFP-Bsd | addgene full sequence | sequence record 350516 | Addgene NGS Result
GACGGATCGGGAGATCTCCCGATCCCCTATGGTGCACTCTCAGTACAATCTGCTCTGATGCCGCATAGTT
AAGCCAGTATCTGCTCCCTGCTTGTGTGTTGGAGGTCGCTGAGTAGTGCGCGAGCAAAATTTAAGCTACA
ACAAGGCAAGGCTTGACCGACAATTGCATGAAGAATCTGCTTAGGGTTAGGCGTTTTGCGCTGCTTCGCG
ATGTACGGGCCAGATATACGCGTTGACATTGATTATTGACTAGTTATTAATAGTAATCAATTACGGGGTC
ATTAGTTCATAGCCCATATATGGAGTTCCGCGTTACATAACTTACGGTAAATGGCCCGCCTGGCTGACCG
CCCAACGACCCCCGCCCATTGACGTCAATAATGACGTATGTTCCCATAGTAACGCCAATAGGGACTTTCC
ATTGACGTCAATGGGTGGAGTATTTACGGTAAACTGCCCACTTGGCAGTACATCAAGTGTATCATATGCC
AAGTACGCCCCCTATTGACGTCAATGACGGTAAATGGCCCGCCTGGCATTATGCCCAGTACATGACCTTA
TGGGACTTTCCTACTTGGCAGTACATCTACGTATTAGTCATCGCTATTACCATGGTGATGCGGTTTTGGC
AGTACATCAATGGGCGTGGATAGCGGTTTGACTCACGGGGATTTCCAAGTCTCCACCCCATTGACGTCAA
TGGGAGTTTGTTTTGGCACCAAAATCAACGGGACTTTCCAAAATGTCGTAACAACTCCGCCCCATTGACG
CAAATGGGCGGTAGGCGTGTACGGTGGGAGGTCTATATAAGCAGAGCTCTCTGGCTAACTAGAGAACCCA
CTGCTTACTGGCTTATCGAAATTAATACGACTCACTATAGGGAGACCCAAGCTGGCTAGTTAAGCTATCA
ACAAGTTTGTACAAAAAAGCAGGCTTGAAGGAATTCGGTACCATGGATAAACTGACCATCATCTCAGGAT
GTCTCTTTCTGGCCGCCGATATCTTCGCCATCGCCAGCATCGCCAACCCGGACTGGATCAACACCGGGGA
GTCTGCGGGAGCACTCACTGTGGGCCTCGTGCGACAGTGTCAAACAATCCATGGACGAGACCGGACGTGC
ATCCCTCCCCGGCTTCCCCCGGAGTGGGTCACCACACTGTTTTTTATCATCATGGGAATCATTTCATTGA
CTGTCACATGTGGTTTGCTGGTGGCTTCCCACTGGCGAAGAGAAGCTACAAAATATGCTCGATGGATAGC
ATTCACTGGAATGATCCTTTTCTGTATGGCTGCCCTAATATTTCCAATAGGATTTTACATCAATGAAGTC
GGAGGTCAACCTTATAAATTACCCAACAACACAGTAGTTGGGTCATCATATGTACTTTTTGTCTTATCAA
TTTTCTTTACAATAGTAGGACTTCTATTTGCTGGCAAAGTTTGTTTACCAGGCTAGCTCGAGTGCGGCCG
CAACCCAGCTTTCTTGTACAAAGTGGTTGATCTAGAGGGCCCGCGGTTCGAAGGTAAGCCTATCCCTAAC
CCTCTCCTCGGTCTCGATTCTACGCGTACCGGTTAGTAATGAGTTTAAACGGGGGAGGCTAACTGAAACA
CGGAAGGAGACAATACCGGAAGGAACCCGCGCTATGACGGCAATAAAAAGACAGAATAAAACGCACGGGT
GTTGGGTCGTTTGTTCATAAACGCGGGGTTCGGTCCCAGGGCTGGCACTCTGTCGATACCCCACCGAGAC
CCCATTGGGGCCAATACGCCCGCGTTTCTTCCTTTTCCCCACCCCACCCCCCAAGTTCGGGTGAAGGCCC
AGGGCTCGCAGCCAACGTCGGGGCGGCAGGCCCTGCCATAGCAGATCTGCGCAGCTGGGGCTCTAGGGGG
TATCCCC
[124 nt withheld, positions 1898-2021]
C
[91 nt withheld, positions 2023-2113]
A
[49 nt withheld, positions 2115-2163]
CCTTTGACGTTGGAGTCCACGTTCTTT
[37 nt withheld, positions 2191-2227]
ACCCTATCTCGGTCTATTCTTTTGATTTATAAGGGATTTTGCCGATTTCGGCCTATTGGTTAAAAAATGA
GCTGATTTAACAAAAATTTAACGCGAATTATCCTCGAGCTACCGGGTAGGGGAGGCGCTTTTCCCAAGGC
AGTCTGGAGCATGCGCTTTAGCAGCCCCGCTGGGCACTTGGCGCTACACAAGTGGCCTCTGGCCTCGCAC
ACATTCCACATCCACCGGTAGGCGCCAACCGGCTCCGTTCTTTGGTGGCCCCTTCGCGCCACCTTCTACT
CCTCCCCTAGTCAGGAAGTTCCCCCCCGCCCCGCAGCTCGCGTCGTGCAGGACGTGACAAATGGAAGTAG
CACGTCTCACTAGTCTCGTGCAGATGGACAGCACCGCTGAGCAATGGAAGCGGGTAGGCCTTTGGGGCAG
CGGCCAATAGCAGCTTTGCTCCTTCGCTTTCTGGGCTCAGAGGCTGGGAAGGGGTGGGTCCGGGGGCGGG
CTCAGGGGCGGGCTCAGGGGCGGGGCGGGCGCCCGAAGGTCCTCCGGAGGCCCGGCATTCTGCACGCTTC
AAAAGCGCACGTCTGCCGCGCTGTTCTCCTCTTCCTCATCTCCGGGCCTTTCGACTCTAGACACGTGTTG
ACAATTAATCATCGGCATAGTATATCGGCATAGTATAATACGACAAGGTGAGGAACTAAACCATGGTGAG
CAAGGGCGAGGAGCTGTTCACCGGGGTGGTGCCCATCCTGGTCGAGCTGGACGGCGACGTAAACGGCCAC
AAGTTCAGCGTGTCCGGCGAGGGCGAGGGCGATGCCACCTACGGCAAGCTGACCCTGAAGTTCATCTGCA
CCACCGGCAAGCTGCCCGTGCCCTGGCCCACCCTCGTGACCACCTTCACCTACGGCGTGCAGTGCTTCGC
CCGCTACCCCGACCACATGAAGCAGCACGACTTCTTCAAGTCCGCCATGCCCGAAGGCTACGTCCAGGAG
CGCACCATCTTCTTCAAGGACGACGGCAACTACAAGACCCGCGCCGAGGTGAAGTTCGAGGGCGACACCC
TGGTGAACCGCATCGAGCTGAAGGGCATCGACTTCAAGGAGGACGGCAACATCCTGGGGCACAAGCTGGA
GTACAACTACAACAGCCACAAGGTCTATATCACCGCCGACAAGCAGAAGAACGGCATCAAGGTGAACTTC
AAGACCCGCCACAACATCGAGGACGGCAGCGTGCAGCTCGCCGACCACTACCAGCAGAACACCCCCATCG
GCGACGGCCCCGTGCTGCTGCCCGACAACCACTACCTGAGCACCCAGTCCGCCCTGAGCAAAGACCCCAA
CGAGAAGCGCGATCACATGGTCCTGCTGGAGTTCGTGACCGCCGCCGGGATCACTCTCGGCATGGACGAG
CTGTACAAGGCCAAGCCTTTGTCTCAAGAAGAATCCACCCTCATTGAAAGAGCAACGGCTACAATCAACA
GCATCCCCATCTCTGAAGACTACAGCGTCGCCAGCGCAGCTCTCTCTAGCGACGGCCGCATCTTCACTGG
TGTCAATGTATATCATTTTACTGGGGGACCTTGTGCAGAACTCGTGGTGCTGGGCACTGCTGCTGCTGCG
GCAGCTGGCAACCTGACTTGTATCGTCGCGATCGGAAATGAGAACAGGGGCATCTTGAGCCCCTGCGGAC
GGTGCCGACAGGTGCTTCTCGATCTGCATCCTGGGATCAAAGCCATAGTGAAGGACAGTGATGGACAGCC
GACGGCAGTTGGGATTCGTGAATTGCTGCCCTCTGGTTATGTGTGGGAGGGCTAAGCACTTCGTGGCCGA
GGAGCAGGACTGACACGTGCTACGAGATTTCGATTCCACCGCCGCCTTCTATGAAAGGTTGGGCTTCGGA
ATCGTTTTCCGGGACGCCGGCTGGATGATCCTCCAGCGCGGGGATCTCATGCTGGAGTTCTTCGCCCACC
CCAACTTGTTTATTGCAGCTTATAATGGTTACAAATAAAGCAATAGCATCACAAATTTCACAAATAAAGC
ATTTTTTTCACTGCATTCTAGTTGTGGTTTGTCCAAACTCATCAATGTATCTTATCATGTCTGTATACCG
TCGACCTCTAGCTAGAGCTTGGCGTAATCATGGTCATAGCTGTTTCCTGTGTGAAATTGTTATCCGCTCA
CAATTCCACACAACATACGAGCCGGAAGCATAAAGTGTAAAGCCTGGGGTGCCTAATGAGTGAGCTAACT
CACATTAATTGCGTTGCGCTCACTGCCCGCTTTCCAGTCGGGAAACCTGTCGTGCCAGCTGCATTAATGA
ATCGGCCAACGCGCGGGGAGAGGCGGTTTGCGTATTGGGCGCTCTTCCGCTTCCTCGCTCACTGACTCGC
TGCGCTCGGTCGTTCGGCTGCGGCGAGCGGTATCAGCTCACTCAAAGGCGGTAATACGGTTATCCACAGA
ATCAGGGGATAACGCAGGAAAGAACATGTGAGCAAAAGGCCAGCAAAAGGCCAGGAACCGTAAAAAGGCC
GCGTTGCTGGCGTTTTTCCATAGGCTCCGCCCCCCTGACGAGCATCACAAAAATCGACGCTCAAGTCAGA
GGTGGCGAAACCCGACAGGACTATAAAGATACCAGGCGTTTCCCCCTGGAAGCTCCCTCGTGCGCTCTCC
TGTTCCGACCCTGCCGCTTACCGGATACCTGTCCGCCTTTCTCCCTTCGGGAAGCGTGGCGCTTTCTCAT
AGCTCACGCTGTAGGTATCTCAGTTCGGTGTAGGTCGTTCGCTCCAAGCTGGGCTGTGTGCACGAACCCC
CCGTTCAGCCCGACCGCTGCGCCTTATCCGGTAACTATCGTCTTGAGTCCAACCCGGTAAGACACGACTT
ATCGCCACTGGCAGCAGCCACTGGTAACAGGATTAGCAGAGCGAGGTATGTAGGCGGTGCTACAGAGTTC
TTGAAGTGGTGGCCTAACTACGGCTACACTAGAAGAACAGTATTTGGTATCTGCGCTCTGCTGAAGCCAG
TTACCTTCGGAAAAAGAGTTGGTAGCTCTTGATCCGGCAAACAAACCACCGCTGGTAGCGGTGGTTTTTT
TGTTTGCAAGCAGCAGATTACGCGCAGAAAAAAAGGATCTCAAGAAGATCCTTTGATCTTTTCTACGGGG
TCTGACGCTCAGTGGAACGAAAACTCACGTTAAGGGATTTTGGTCATGAGATTATCAAAAAGGATCTTCA
CCTAGATCCTTTTAAATTAAAAATGAAGTTTTAAATCAATCTAAAGTATATATGAGTAAACTTGGTCTGA
CAGTTACCAATGCTTAATCAGTGAGGCACCTATCTCAGCGATCTGTCTATTTCGTTCATCCATAGTTGCC
TGACTCCCCGTCGTGTAGATAACTACGATACGGGAGGGCTTACCATCTGGCCCCAGTGCTGCAATGATAC
CGCGAGACCCACGCTCACCGGCTCCAGATTTATCAGCAATAAACCAGCCAGCCGGAAGGGCCGAGCGCAG
AAGTGGTCCTGCAACTTTATCCGCCTCCATCCAGTCTATTAATTGTTGCCGGGAAGCTAGAGTAAGTAGT
TCGCCAGTTAATAGTTTGCGCAACGTTGTTGCCATTGCTACAGGCATCGTGGTGTCACGCTCGTCGTTTG
GTATGGCTTCATTCAGCTTCGGTTCCCAACGATCAAGGCGAGTTACATGATCCCCCATGTTGTGCAAAAA
AGCGGTTAGCTCCTTCGGTCCTCCGATCGTTGTCAGAAGTAAGTTGGCCGCAGTGTTATCACTCATGGTT
ATGGCAGCACTGCATAATTCTCTTACTGTCATGCCATCCGTAAGATGCTTTTCTGTGACTGGTGAGTACT
CAACCAAGTCATTCTGAGAATAGTGTATGCGGCGACCGAGTTGCTCTTGCCCGGCGTCAATACGGGATAA
TACCGCGCCACATAGCAGAACTTTAAAAGTGCTCATCATTGGAAAACGTTCTTCGGGGCGAAAACTCTCA
AGGATCTTACCGCTGTTGAGATCCAGTTCGATGTAACCCACTCGTGCACCCAACTGATCTTCAGCATCTT
TTACTTTCACCAGCGTTTCTGGGTGAGCAAAAACAGGAAGGCAAAATGCCGCAAAAAAGGGAATAAGGGC
GACACGGAAATGTTGAATACTCATACTCTTCCTTTTTCAATATTATTGAAGCATTTATCAGGGTTATTGT
CTCATGAGCGGATACATATTTGAATGTATTTAGAAAAATAAACAAATAGGGGTTCCGCGCACATTTCCCC
GAAAAGTGCCACCTGACGTC
Features (pLannotate 1.2.2; 26 found; start..end, strand, type, name):
     28..80      -  misc_feature   bom (fragment): basis of mobility region from pBR322
    235..614     +  enhancer       CMV enhancer: human cytomegalovirus immediate early enhancer
    615..818     +  promoter       CMV promoter: human cytomegalovirus (CMV) immediate early promoter
    814..847     +  LTR            5' LTR (truncated) (fragment): truncated 5' long terminal repeat (LTR) from HIV-1
    863..881     +  promoter       T7 promoter: promoter for bacteriophage T7 RNA polymerase
    911..935     +  protein_bind   attB1: mutant version of attB; recombination site for the Gateway® BP reaction BP Clonase™
    953..1453    +  CDS            MOSMO: MOSMO_HUMAN - Also known as ATTHOG From Homo sapiens (Human).
   1473..1497    -  protein_bind   attB2: mutant version of attB; recombination site for the Gateway® BP reaction BP Clonase™
   1523..1564    +  CDS            V5 tag: epitope tag from simian virus 5
   1648..1696    +  polyA_signal   HSV TK poly(A) signal: herpes simplex virus thymidine kinase polyadenylation signal (Cole and Stacy, 1985)
   1787..1803    -  polyA_signal   bGH poly(A) signal (fragment): bovine growth hormone polyadenylation signal
   1898..2326    +  rep_origin     f1 ori (sequence partly withheld): f1 bacteriophage origin of replication; arrow indicates direction of (+) strand synthesis
   2341..2840    +  promoter       PGK promoter: mouse phosphoglycerate kinase 1 promoter
   2854..2901    +  promoter       EM7 promoter: synthetic bacterial promoter&nbsp
   2920..3636    +  CDS            Emerald: Emerald is a basic (constitutively fluorescent) green fluorescent protein published in 1998, derived from Aequorea victoria. It is reported to be a very rapidly-maturing weak dimer.
   3636..4032    +  CDS            BSD (fragment): blasticidin S deaminase; Aspergillus terreus BSD; confers resistance to blasticidin
   4033..4060    +  CDS            BleoR (fragment): antibiotic-binding protein; Sh ble from Streptoalloteichus hindustanus; confers resistance to bleomycin, phleomycin, and Zeocin™
   4070..4195    +  CDS            ble (fragment): BLE_KLEPN - Experimental evidence at protein level: Swiss-Prot protein existence level 1. Binding protein with a strong affinity to the bleomycin family of antibiotics. Binds to CL990; an antimitotic-antibiotic compound. From Klebsiella pneumoniae.
   4190..4311    +  polyA_signal   SV40 poly(A) signal: SV40 polyadenylation signal
   4384..4400    -  protein_bind   lac operator: The lac repressor binds to the lac operator to inhibit transcription in E. coli. This inhibition can be relieved by adding lactose or isopropyl-β-D-thiogalactopyranoside (IPTG). lac repressor encoded by lacI
   4408..4438    -  promoter       lac promoter: promoter for the E. coli lac operon
   4453..4474    -  protein_bind   CAP binding site: CAP binding activates transcription in the presence of cAMP. E. coli catabolite activator protein
   4487..4579    -  CDS            lacI (fragment): lac repressor; lacI; The lac repressor binds to the lac operator to inhibit transcription in E. coli. This inhibition can be relieved by adding lactose or isopropyl-β-D-thiogalactopyranoside (IPTG).
   4762..5350    -  rep_origin     ori: high-copy-number ColE1/pMB1/pBR322/pUC origin of replication
   5521..6381    -  CDS            AmpR: β-lactamase; bla; confers resistance to ampicillin, carbenicillin, and related antibiotics
   6382..6486    -  promoter       AmpR promoter: bla
