[The description below was written by a language model from this plasmid's Addgene catalogue record and pLannotate feature annotations shown in this document.]
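Description:
MOSMO_pcDNA6.2/EmGFP-Bsd is a mammalian expression plasmid of about 6.5 kb, built by Gateway recombination of the human MOSMO open reading frame (also known as ATTHOG or C16orf52) into the Invitrogen pcDNA6.2/EmGFP-Bsd/V5-DEST destination vector. It is propagated in E. coli through a high-copy ColE1/pUC-type origin with ampicillin selection from the β-lactamase gene. An f1 origin is also present.

The MOSMO coding sequence sits between attB1 and attB2 sites left by the Gateway reaction and is driven by the human CMV immediate-early enhancer and promoter, with an HSV thymidine kinase polyadenylation signal downstream. A T7 promoter lies just upstream of attB1 and serves as a sequencing primer site. A V5 epitope tag is encoded after attB2, but the record does not state whether the insert retains its stop codon, so it is unclear whether MOSMO is expressed as a V5 fusion.

A second, independent cassette uses the mouse PGK promoter to express Emerald GFP fused to blasticidin S deaminase, terminated by an SV40 poly(A) signal. This fusion lets transfected cells be identified by green fluorescence and selected with blasticidin, and an EM7 bacterial promoter ahead of it also permits expression in E. coli. Several short annotated fragments (HIV-1 LTR, bGH poly(A), bleomycin-resistance genes, lacI) appear to be partial sequence matches rather than functional elements.

The plasmid was deposited with a study that screened overexpressed genes for modulators of Sonic hedgehog signaling relevant to Down syndrome. It is suited to transient or stable MOSMO overexpression in mammalian cells.
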