Addgene plasmid #176975: MOSMO_pcDNA6.2/EmGFP-Bsd
Purpose: Mammalian expression vector encoding MOSMO and EmGFP-Bsd
Depositing lab: Roger Reeves. Depositing organization: Johns Hopkins University and School of Medicine. Publication: Overexpression screen of chromosome 21 genes reveals modulators of Sonic hedgehog signaling relevant to Down syndrome. Moyer AJ, Fernandez FX, Li Y, Klinedinst DK, Florea LD, Kazuki Y, Oshimura M, Reeves RH. Dis Model Mech. 2023 Apr 1;16(4):dmm049712. doi: 10.1242/dmm.049712. Epub 2023 Apr 13. PubMed 36995257.
Backbone
  Vector backbone: pcDNA6.2/EmGFP-Bsd/V5-DEST
  Backbone manufacturer: Invitrogen (V36620)
  Backbone size w/o insert (bp): 5983
  Vector type: Mammalian Expression
  Selectable markers: EmGFP fused to Blasticidin (bsd)-resistance marker
Growth in bacteria
  Bacterial resistance: Ampicillin, 100 μg/mL
  Growth temperature: 37°C
  Growth strain: DH5alpha
  Copy number: High Copy
Gene/Insert
  Gene/Insert name: MOSMO (alt names: ATTHOG; C16orf52)
  Species: H. sapiens (human)
  Insert size (bp): 537
  Entrez Gene: C16orf52 (a.k.a. MGC26782)
  Promoter: CMV
  Cloning method: Gateway Cloning
  Sequencing primers: 5′ T7; 3′ V5 reverse
Resource information
  A portion of this plasmid was derived from a plasmid made by: GeneCopoeia (EX-H4481-M02)
Terms and licenses: Academic/Nonprofit Terms; Industry Terms: Not Available to Industry
Depositor comments: MOSMO (NM_001164579.2) expressed under the control of CMV promoter and EmGFP-Bsd under the control of PGK
How to cite: MOSMO_pcDNA6.2/EmGFP-Bsd was a gift from Roger Reeves (Addgene plasmid # 176975 ; http://n2t.net/addgene:176975 ; RRID:Addgene_176975)
